Addgene plasmid #204264: pQE60 G127F wgMDH
Purpose: Bacterial expression of G127F wgMDH with IPTG induction - Active site loop mutant
Depositing lab: Malate dehydrogenase CUREs Community (MCC). Depositing organization: University of San Diego. Publication: Organelle and translocatable forms of glyoxysomal malate dehydrogenase. The effect of the N-terminal presequence. Cox B, Chit MM, Weaver T, Gietl C, Bailey J, Bell E, Banaszak L. FEBS J. 2005 Feb;272(3):643-54. doi: 10.1111/j.1742-4658.2004.04475.x. PubMed 15670147.
Backbone
  Vector backbone: pQE60
  Backbone manufacturer: Qiagen
  Backbone size w/o insert (bp): 3391
  Vector type: Bacterial Expression
Growth in bacteria
  Bacterial resistance: Ampicillin, 100 μg/mL
  Growth temperature: 37°C
  Growth strain: DH5alpha
  Copy number: Low Copy
Gene/Insert
  Gene/Insert name: MDHG_CITLA (alt name: watermelon glyoxysomal malate dehydrogenase)
  Species: Citrullus lanatus subsp. Vulgaris
  Insert size (bp): 987
  Mutation: G127F
  Tag / fusion protein: 6X His (C terminal on insert)
  Cloning method: Restriction Enzyme; 5′ cloning site NcoI (destroyed during cloning); 3′ cloning site BglII (not destroyed)
  Sequencing primers: 5′ CCCGAAAAGTGCCACCTG; 3′ CCAGTAATGACCTCAGAAC
Resource information
  A portion of this plasmid was derived from a plasmid made by: Received from Leonard J. Banaszak; Original construct from Christine Gietl
Terms and licenses: Academic/Nonprofit Terms; Industry Terms: Not Available to Industry
Depositor comments: For more information, please see the MDH CUREs Community website: https://www.mdhcures.org/
How to cite: pQE60 G127F wgMDH was a gift from Malate dehydrogenase CUREs Community (MCC) (Addgene plasmid # 204264 ; http://n2t.net/addgene:204264 ; RRID:Addgene_204264)
