[The description below was written by a language model from this plasmid's Addgene catalogue record and pLannotate feature annotations shown in this document.]
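Description:
pQE60 G127F wgMDH is a bacterial expression plasmid built on the Qiagen pQE60 backbone for IPTG-inducible production of a mutant watermelon (Citrullus lanatus) glyoxysomal malate dehydrogenase in E. coli. The sequenced plasmid is about 4.4 kb. It replicates from a ColE1/pBR322-type origin, with an adjacent bom region and only a short remnant of rop, and the catalogue lists it as low copy. Selection is with ampicillin through the bla gene and its own promoter. The feature table also shows a partial cat promoter and a fragment of the chloramphenicol acetyltransferase coding sequence followed by the rrnB T1 terminator. These are annotated only as fragments, and chloramphenicol is not listed as a selection marker.

The expression cassette consists of the phage T5 promoter, which is recognised by E. coli RNA polymerase, with lac operator sequences embedded in and downstream of it. Transcription is therefore held off by lac repressor and released by IPTG. No lacI gene is annotated on the plasmid, so repressor would have to be supplied by the host or a helper plasmid. The promoter drives the MDHG_CITLA open reading frame, which was cloned between NcoI (destroyed) and BglII sites and is fused in frame to a C-terminal 6xHis tag for metal-affinity purification. The lambda t0 terminator follows. The insert, listed as 987 bp, carries the G127F substitution, described by the depositor as an active site loop mutant. The plasmid comes from a malate dehydrogenase course-based undergraduate research community, and the record supports its use for expressing and purifying the mutant enzyme, presumably for comparison with other wgMDH variants.
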