Features (pLannotate 1.2.2; 13 found; start..end, strand, type, name):
     10..54      +  promoter       T5 promoter: bacteriophage T5 promoter for E. coli RNA polymerase, with embedded lac operator
     62..78      +  protein_bind   lac operator: The lac repressor binds to the lac operator to inhibit transcription in E. coli. This inhibition can be relieved by adding lactose or isopropyl-β-D-thiogalactopyranoside (IPTG). lac repressor encoded by lacI
    118..1074    +  CDS            MDHG_CITLA (fragment): Experimental evidence at protein level: Swiss-Prot protein existence level 1. From Citrullus lanatus (Watermelon) (Citrullus vulgaris).
   1081..1098    +  CDS            7xHis (fragment): 6xHis affinity tag
   1121..1215    +  terminator     lambda t0 terminator: transcription terminator from phage lambda
   1230..1258    +  promoter       cat promoter (fragment): promoter of the E. coli cat gene encoding chloramphenicol acetyltransferase
   1259..1922    +  CDS            CmR (fragment): chloramphenicol acetyltransferase; cat; confers resistance to chloramphenicol
   1987..2073    +  terminator     rrnB T1 terminator: Escherichia coli rrnB; transcription terminator T1 from the E. coli rrnB gene
   2085..2126    +  CDS            rop (fragment): Rop protein, which maintains plasmids at low copy number; rop
   2228..2368    +  misc_feature   bom: basis of mobility region from pBR322
   2554..3142    -  rep_origin     ori: high-copy-number ColE1/pMB1/pBR322/pUC origin of replication
   3313..4173    -  CDS            AmpR: β-lactamase; bla; confers resistance to ampicillin, carbenicillin, and related antibiotics
   4174..4278    -  promoter       AmpR promoter: bla
>Addgene plasmid #204264 | pQE60 G127F wgMDH | addgene full sequence | sequence record 411039 | Addgene NGS Result
CTCGAGAAATCATAAAAAATTTATTTGCTTTGTGAGCGGATAACAATTATAATAGATTCAATTGTGAGCG
GATAACAATTTCACACAGAATTCATTAAAGAGGAGAAATTAACTATGGCTAAAGGCGGAGCTCCCGGGTT
CAAAGTCGCAATACTTGGCGCTGCCGGTGGCATTGGCCAGCCCCTTGCGATGTTGATGAAGATGAATCCT
CTGGTTTCTGTTCTACATCTATATGATGTAGTCAATGCCCCTGGTGTCACCGCTGATATTAGCCACATGG
ACACGGGTGCTGTGGTGCGTGGATTCTTGGGGCAGCAGCAGCTGGAGGCTGCGCTTACTGGCATGGATCT
TATTATAGTCCCTGCAGGTGTTCCTCGAAAACCATTTATGACGAGGGATGATCTGTTCAAAATAAACGCA
GGAATTGTCAAGACTCTGTGTGAAGGGATTGCAAAGTGTTGTCCAAGAGCCATTGTCAACCTGATCAGTA
ATCCTGTGAACTCCACCGTGCCCATCGCAGCTGAAGTTTTCAAGAAGGCTGGAACTTATGATCCAAAGCG
ACTTCTGGGAGTTACAATGCTCGACGTAGTCAGAGCCAATACCTTTGTGGCAGAAGTATTGGGTCTTGAT
CCTCGGGATGTTGATGTTCCAGTTGTTGGCGGTCATGCTGGTGTAACCATTTTGCCCCTTCTATCTCAGG
TGAAGCCTCCAAGTTCTTTCACACAAGAAGAGATTAGTTACCTGACTGATAGGATTCAAAATGGTGGAAC
AGAAGTTGTCGAGGCCAAAGCAGGAGCTGGTTCAGCAACTCTCTCAATGGCTTATGCTGCCGTTAAGTTT
GCAGATGCATGCCTCAGGGGCTTAAGAGGAGATGCTGGTGTCATTGAATGCGCGTTTGTGTCTTCTCAGG
TGACTGAACTTCCATTCTTTGCATCAAAAGTACGACTTGGTCGCAATGGTATCGAAGAAGTATACTCCCT
TGGCCCGCTAAATGAGTATGAGAGGATTGGATTGGAGAAAGCGAAGAAAGAGTTGGCAGGAAGCATTGAG
AAGGGAGTTTCCTTCATCAGAAGCAGATCTCATCACCATCACCATCACTAAGCTTAATTAGCTGAGCTTG
GACTCCTGTTGATAGATCCAGTAATGACCTCAGAACTCCATCTGGATTTGTTCAGAACGCTCGGTTGCCG
CCGGGCGTTTTTTATTGGTGAGAATCCAAGCTAGCTTGGCGAGATTTTCAGGAGCTAAGGAAGCTAAAAT
GGAGAAAAAAATCACTGGATATACCACCGTTGATATATCCCAATGGCATCGTAAAGAACATTTTGAGGCA
TTTCAGTCAGTTGCTCAATGTACCTATAACCAGACCGTTCAGCTGGATATTACGGCCTTTTTAAAGACCG
TAAAGAAAAATAAGCACAAGTTTTATCCGGCCTTTATTCACATTCTTGCCCGCCTGATGAATGCTCATCC
GGAATTTCGTATGGCAATGAAAGACGGTGAGCTGGTGATATGGGATAGTGTTCACCCTTGTTACACCGTT
TTCCATGAGCAAACTGAAACGTTTTCATCGCTCTGGAGTGAATACCACGACGATTTCCGGCAGTTTCTAC
ACATATATTCGCAAGATGTGGCGTGTTACGGTGAAAACCTGGCCTATTTCCCTAAAGGGTTTATTGAGAA
TATGTTTTTCGTCTCAGCCAATCCCTGGGTGAGTTTCACCAGTTTTGATTTAAACGTGGCCAATATGGAC
AACTTCTTCGCCCCCGTTTTCACCATGCATGGGCAAATATTATACGCAAGGCGACAAGGTGCTGATGCCG
CTGGCGATTCAGGTTCATCATGCCGTTTGTGATGGCTTCCATGTCGGCAGAATGCTTAATGAATTACAAC
AGTACTGCGATGAGTGGCAGGGCGGGGCGTAATTTTTTTAAGGCAGTTATTGGTGCCCTTAAACGCCTGG
GGTAATGACTCTCTAGCTTGAGGCATCAAATAAAACGAAAGGCTCAGTCGAAAGACTGGGCCTTTCGTTT
TATCTGTTGTTTGTCGGTGAACGCTCTCCTGAGTAGGACAAATCCGCCCTCTAGAGCTGCCTCGCGCGTT
TCGGTGATGACGGTGAAAACCTCTGACACATGCAGCTCCCGGAGACGGTCACAGCTTGTCTGTAAGCGGA
TGCCGGGAGCAGACAAGCCCGTCAGGGCGCGTCAGCGGGTGTTGGCGGGTGTCGGGGCGCAGCCATGACC
CAGTCACGTAGCGATAGCGGAGTGTATACTGGCTTAACTATGCGGCATCAGAGCAGATTGTACTGAGAGT
GCACCATATGCGGTGTGAAATACCGCACAGATGCGTAAGGAGAAAATACCGCATCAGGCGCTCTTCCGCT
TCCTCGCTCACTGACTCGCTGCGCTCGGTCGTTCGGCTGCGGCGAGCGGTATCAGCTCACTCAAAGGCGG
TAATACGGTTATCCACAGAATCAGGGGATAACGCAGGAAAGAACATGTGAGCAAAAGGCCAGCAAAAGGC
CAGGAACCGTAAAAAGGCCGCGTTGCTGGCGTTTTTCCATAGGCTCCGCCCCCCTGACGAGCATCACAAA
AATCGACGCTCAAGTCAGAGGTGGCGAAACCCGACAGGACTATAAAGATACCAGGCGTTTCCCCCTGGAA
GCTCCCTCGTGCGCTCTCCTGTTCCGACCCTGCCGCTTACCGGATACCTGTCCGCCTTTCTCCCTTCGGG
AAGCGTGGCGCTTTCTCATAGCTCACGCTGTAGGTATCTCAGTTCGGTGTAGGTCGTTCGCTCCAAGCTG
GGCTGTGTGCACGAACCCCCCGTTCAGCCCGACCGCTGCGCCTTATCCGGTAACTATCGTCTTGAGTCCA
ACCCGGTAAGACACGACTTATCGCCACTGGCAGCAGCCACTGGTAACAGGATTAGCAGAGCGAGGTATGT
AGGCGGTGCTACAGAGTTCTTGAAGTGGTGGCCTAACTACGGCTACACTAGAAGGACAGTATTTGGTATC
TGCGCTCTGCTGAAGCCAGTTACCTTCGGAAAAAGAGTTGGTAGCTCTTGATCCGGCAAACAAACCACCG
CTGGTAGCGGTGGTTTTTTTGTTTGCAAGCAGCAGATTACGCGCAGAAAAAAAGGATCTCAAGAAGATCC
TTTGATCTTTTCTACGGGGTCTGACGCTCAGTGGAACGAAAACTCACGTTAAGGGATTTTGGTCATGAGA
TTATCAAAAAGGATCTTCACCTAGATCCTTTTAAATTAAAAATGAAGTTTTAAATCAATCTAAAGTATAT
ATGAGTAAACTTGGTCTGACAGTTACCAATGCTTAATCAGTGAGGCACCTATCTCAGCGATCTGTCTATT
TCGTTCATCCATAGTTGCCTGACTCCCCGTCGTGTAGATAACTACGATACGGGAGGGCTTACCATCTGGC
CCCAGTGCTGCAATGATACCGCGAGACCCACGCTCACCGGCTCCAGATTTATCAGCAATAAACCAGCCAG
CCGGAAGGGCCGAGCGCAGAAGTGGTCCTGCAACTTTATCCGCCTCCATCCAGTCTATTAATTGTTGCCG
GGAAGCTAGAGTAAGTAGTTCGCCAGTTAATAGTTTGCGCAACGTTGTTGCCATTGCTACAGGCATCGTG
GTGTCACGCTCGTCGTTTGGTATGGCTTCATTCAGCTCCGGTTCCCAACGATCAAGGCGAGTTACATGAT
CCCCCATGTTGTGCAAAAAAGCGGTTAGCTCCTTCGGTCCTCCGATCGTTGTCAGAAGTAAGTTGGCCGC
AGTGTTATCACTCATGGTTATGGCAGCACTGCATAATTCTCTTACTGTCATGCCATCCGTAAGATGCTTT
TCTGTGACTGGTGAGTACTCAACCAAGTCATTCTGAGAATAGTGTATGCGGCGACCGAGTTGCTCTTGCC
CGGCGTCAATACGGGATAATACCGCGCCACATAGCAGAACTTTAAAAGTGCTCATCATTGGAAAACGTTC
TTCGGGGCGAAAACTCTCAAGGATCTTACCGCTGTTGAGATCCAGTTCGATGTAACCCACTCGTGCACCC
AACTGATCTTCAGCATCTTTTACTTTCACCAGCGTTTCTGGGTGAGCAAAAACAGGAAGGCAAAATGCCG
CAAAAAAGGGAATAAGGGCGACACGGAAATGTTGAATACTCATACTCTTCCTTTTTCAATATTATTGAAG
CATTTATCAGGGTTATTGTCTCATGAGCGGATACATATTTGAATGTATTTAGAAAAATAAACAAATAGGG
GTTCCGCGCACATTTCCCCGAAAAGTGCCACCTGACGTCTAAGAAACCATTATTATCATGACATTAACCT
ATAAAAATAGGCGTATCACGAGGCCCTTTCGTCTTCAC
